>Addgene plasmid #147463 | pCIneo-lambdaN-HA-HsSmg7-siRNAres-shRNAres_S | depositor full sequence | sequence record 289910 | Full Sequence
TCAATATTGGCCATTAGCCATATTATTCATTGGTTATATAGCATAAATCAATATTGGCTATTGGCCATTG
CATACGTTGTATCTATATCATAATATGTACATTTATATTGGCTCATGTCCAATATGACCGCCATGTTGGC
ATTGATTATTGACTAGTTATTAATAGTAATCAATTACGGGGTCATTAGTTCATAGCCCATATATGGAGTT
CCGCGTTACATAACTTACGGTAAATGGCCCGCCTGGCTGACCGCCCAACGACCCCCGCCCATTGACGTCA
ATAATGACGTATGTTCCCATAGTAACGCCAATAGGGACTTTCCATTGACGTCAATGGGTGGAGTATTTAC
GGTAAACTGCCCACTTGGCAGTACATCAAGTGTATCATATGCCAAGTCCGCCCCCTATTGACGTCAATGA
CGGTAAATGGCCCGCCTGGCATTATGCCCAGTACATGACCTTACGGGACTTTCCTACTTGGCAGTACATC
TACGTATTAGTCATCGCTATTACCATGGTGATGCGGTTTTGGCAGTACACCAATGGGCGTGGATAGCGGT
TTGACTCACGGGGATTTCCAAGTCTCCACCCCATTGACGTCAATGGGAGTTTGTTTTGGCACCAAAATCA
ACGGGACTTTCCAAAATGTCGTAACAACTGCGATCGCCCGCCCCGTTGACGCAAATGGGCGGTAGGCGTG
TACGGTGGGAGGTCTATATAAGCAGAGCTCGTTTAGTGAACCGTCAGATCACTAGAAGCTTTATTGCGGT
AGTTTATCACAGTTAAATTGCTAACGCAGTCAGTGCTTCTGACACAACAGTCTCGAACTTAAGCTGCAGT
GACTCTCTTAAGGTAGCCTTGCAGAAGTTGGTCGTGAGGCACTGGGCAGGTAAGTATCAAGGTTACAAGA
CAGGTTTAAGGAGACCAATAGAAACTGGGCTTGTCGAGACAGAGAAGACTCTTGCGTTTCTGATAGGCAC
CTATTGGTCTTACTGACATCCACTTTGCCTTTCTCTCCACAGGTGTCCACTCCCAGTTCAATTACAGCTC
TTAAGGCTAGAGTACTTAATACGACTCACTATAGGCTAGCAATTGCGGCCACCATGGACGCACAAACACG
ACGACGTGAGCGTCGCGCTGAGAAACAAGCTCAATGGAAAGCTGCAAACGGTGGATCTCCTCCACATATG
GCTTACCCATACGATGTTCCAGATTACGCTCCTCCACTCGAGATGAGCCTGCAGAGCGCGCAGTACCTCC
GGCAGGCAGAAGTCCTGAAGGCTGACATGACAGATTCTAAGCTGGGTCCAGCTGAAGTCTGGACATCCAG
GCAGGCTCTGCAGGACCTGTACCAGAAAATGCTAGTTACCGATTTGGAATACGCTTTAGACAAGAAAGTA
GAACAGGATCTCTGGAATCACGCCTTTAAGAATCAGATCACAACACTACAAGGCCAGGCAAAGAATCGAG
CAAATCCGAATCGGAGTGAAGTTCAGGCAAACCTTTCTCTGTTCCTAGAGGCAGCTAGTGGCTTCTATAC
TCAGTTATTACAAGAACTGTGTACAGTATTTAATGTAGATTTACCATGCCGTGTGAAGTCTTCCCAATTG
GGAATTATCAGCAATAAACAGACGCATACCAGCGCCATAGTGAAGCCACAGTCTAGCTCCTGTTCCTATA
TCTGCCAGCACTGCCTCGTCCACCTTGGAGACATTGCTCGATACAGAAACCAGACCAGCCAGGCAGAGTC
CTACTATAGGCATGCAGCTCAGCTTGTCCCCTCCAATGGTCAGCCTTATAATCAGTTGGCTATCTTAGCT
TCTTCCAAAGGAGACCATCTGACCACAATTTTCTACTACTGCAGAAGCATTGCTGTGAAGTTCCCTTTCC
CAGCTGCCTCCACTAATCTGCAAAAAGCACTTTCTAAAGCACTGGAAAGCCGAGATGAGGTGAAAACCAA
GTGGGGTGTTTCTGACTTCATCAAGGCCTTTATTAAATTCCACGGTCATGTGTACCTGAGTAAGAGCTTG
GAAAAGTTGAGCCCTCTTCGAGAGAAATTGGAAGAACAGTTTAAGAGGCTGCTATTCCAAAAAGCTTTCA
ACTCTCAGCAGTTAGTTCATGTCACTGTCATTAACCTGTTTCAACTTCATCACCTTCGTGACTTTAGCAA
TGAAACCGAGCAGCACACTTATAGCCAAGATGAGCAGCTATGTTGGACACAGTTGCTGGCCCTCTTTATG
TCTTTTCTTGGCATCCTGTGCAAGTGTCCTCTACAGAATGAGTCTCAGGAGGAGTCCTACAATGCCTATC
CTCTTCCAGCAGTCAAGGTCTCCATGGACTGGCTAAGACTCAGACCCAGGGTCTTTCAGGAGGCAGTGGT
GGATGAAAGACAGTACATTTGGCCCTGGTTGATTTCCCTTCTGAATAGTTTCCATCCCCATGAAGAGGAC
CTCTCAAGCATCTCCGCAACTCCGCTACCAGAGGAGTTTGAATTACAAGGATTTTTGGCATTGAGACCTT
CTTTCAGGAACTTGGATTTTTCCAAAGGTCACCAGGGTATTACAGGGGACAAAGAAGGCCAGCAACGACG
AATACGACAGCAACGCTTGATCTCTATAGGCAAATGGATTGCTGATAATCAGCCAAGGCTGATTCAGTGT
GAAAATGAGGTAGGGAAATTGTTGTTTATCACAGAAATCCCAGAATTAATACTGGAAGACCCCAGTGAAG
CCAAAGAGAACCTCATTCTGCAGGAAACATCTGTGATAGAGTCGCTGGCTGCAGATGGGAGCCCAGGGCT
AAAATCAGTGCTATCTACAAGCCGAAATTTAAGCAACAACTGTGACACAGGAGAGAAGCCAGTGGTTACC
TTCAAAGAAAACATTAAGACACGAGAAGTGAACAGAGACCAAGGAAGAAGTTTTCCTCCCAAAGAGGTAA
AATCCCAGACAGAACTAAGAAAGACTCCAGTGTCTGAAGCCAGAAAAACACCTGTAACTCAAACCCCAAC
TCAAGCAAGTAACTCCCAGTTCATCCCCATTCATCACCCTGGAGCCTTCCCTCCTCTTCCCAGCAGGCCA
GGGTTTCCGCCCCCAACATATGTTATCCCCCCGCCTGTGGCATTTTCTATGGGCTCAGGTTACACCTTCC
CAGCTGGTGTTTCTGTCCCAGGAACCTTTCTTCGGCCTACAGCTCACTCTCCAGCAGGAAACCAGGTGCA
AGCTGGGAAACAGTCCCACATTCCTTACAGCCAGCAACGGCCCTCTGGACCAGGGCCAATGAACCAGGGA
CCTCAACAATCACAGCCACCTTCCCAGCAACCCCTTACATCTTTACCAGCTCAGCCTACTGCTCAAAGTA
CTAGTCAACTGCAGGTTCAAGCTCTAACTCAGCAACAACAATCCCCTACAAAAGCTGTGCCGGCTTTGGG
GAAAAGCCCGCCTCACCACTCTGGATTCCAGCAGTATCAACAGGCAGATGCCTCCAAACAGCTGTGGAAT
CCCCCTCAGGTTCAAGGCCCATTAGGGAAAATTATGCCTGTGAAACAGCCCTACTACCTTCAGACCCAAG
ACCCCATAAAACTGTTTGAGCCGTCATTGCAACCTCCTGTAATGCAGCAGCAGCCTCTAGAAAAAAAAAT
GAAGCCTTTTCCCATGGAGCCATATAACCATAATCCCTCAGAAGTCAAGGTCCCAGAATTCTACTGGGAT
TCTTCCTACAGCATGGCTGATAACAGATCTGTAATGGCACAGCAAGCAAACATAGACCGCAGGGGCAAAC
GGTCACCAGGAATCTTCCGTCCAGAGCAGGATCCTGTACCCAGAATGCCGTTTGAGAAATCCTTATTGGA
GAAGCCCTCAGAGCTCATGTCACATTCATCCTCTTTCCTGTCCCTCACCGGATTCTCTCTCAATCAGGAA
AGATACCCAAATAATAGTATGTTCAATGAGGTATATGGGAAAAACCTGACATCCAGCTCCAAAGCAGAAC
TCAGTCCCTCAATGGCCCCCCAGGAAACATCTCTGTATTCCCTTTTTGAAGGGACTCCGTGGTCTCCATC
ACTTCCTGCCAGTTCAGATCATTCAACACCAGCCAGCCAGTCTCCTCATTCCTCTAACCCAAGCAGCCTA
CCCAGCTCTCCTCCAACACACAACCATAATTCTGTTCCATTCTCCAATTTTGGACCCATTGGGACTCCAG
ATAACAGGGATAGAAGGACTGCAGATCGGTGGAAAACTGATAAGCCAGCCATGGGTGGGTTTGGCATTGA
TTATCTCTCAGCAACGTCATCCTCTGAGAGCAGTTGGCATCAGGCCAGCACTCCGAGTGGCACCTGGACA
GGCCATGGCCCTTCCATGGAGGATTCCTCTGCTGTCCTCATGGAAAGCCTAAAGTCTATCTGGTCCAGTT
CCATGATGCATCCTGGACCTTCTGCTCTGGAGCAGCTGTTAATGCAGCAGAAGCAGAAACAGCAACGGGG
ACAAGGCACCATGAACCCTCCACACTGAGCGGCCGCTTCCCTTTAGTGAGGGTTAATGCTTCGAGCAGAC
ATGATAAGATACATTGATGAGTTTGGACAAACCACAACTAGAATGCAGTGAAAAAAATGCTTTATTTGTG
AAATTTGTGATGCTATTGCTTTATTTGTAACCATTATAAGCTGCAATAAACAAGTTAACAACAACAATTG
CATTCATTTTATGTTTCAGGTTCAGGGGGAGATGTGGGAGGTTTTTTAAAGCAAGTAAAACCTCTACAAA
TGTGGTAAAATCCGATAAGGATCGATCCGGGCTGGCGTAATAGCGAAGAGGCCCGCACCGATCGCCCTTC
CCAACAGTTGCGCAGCCTGAATGGCGAATGG
[124 nt withheld, positions 4862-4985]
C
[91 nt withheld, positions 4987-5077]
A
[49 nt withheld, positions 5079-5127]
CCTTTGACGTTGGAGTCCACGTTCTTT
[37 nt withheld, positions 5155-5191]
ACCCTATCTCGGTCTATTCTTTTGATTTATAAGGGATTTTGCCGATTTCGGCCTATTGGTTAAAAAATGA
GCTGATTTAACAAAAATTTAACGCGAATTTTAACAAAATATTAACGCTTACAATTTCCTGATGCGGTATT
TTCTCCTTACGCATCTGTGCGGTATTTCACACCGCATACGCGGATCTGCGCAGCACCATGGCCTGAAATA
ACCTCTGAAAGAGGAACTTGGTTAGGTACCTTCTGAGGCGGAAAGAACCAGCTGTGGAATGTGTGTCAGT
TAGGGTGTGGAAAGTCCCCAGGCTCCCCAGCAGGCAGAAGTATGCAAAGCATGCATCTCAATTAGTCAGC
AACCAGGTGTGGAAAGTCCCCAGGCTCCCCAGCAGGCAGAAGTATGCAAAGCATGCATCTCAATTAGTCA
GCAACCATAGTCCCGCCCCTAACTCCGCCCATCCCGCCCCTAACTCCGCCCAGTTCCGCCCATTCTCCGC
CCCATGGCTGACTAATTTTTTTTATTTATGCAGAGGCCGAGGCCGCCTCGGCCTCTGAGCTATTCCAGAA
GTAGTGAGGAGGCTTTTTTGGAGGCCTAGGCTTTTGCAAAAAGCTTGATTCTTCTGACACAACAGTCTCG
AACTTAAGGCTAGAGCCACCATGATTGAACAAGATGGATTGCACGCAGGTTCTCCGGCCGCTTGGGTGGA
GAGGCTATTCGGCTATGACTGGGCACAACAGACAATCGGCTGCTCTGATGCCGCCGTGTTCCGGCTGTCA
GCGCAGGGGCGCCCGGTTCTTTTTGTCAAGACCGACCTGTCCGGTGCCCTGAATGAACTGCAGGACGAGG
CAGCGCGGCTATCGTGGCTGGCCACGACGGGCGTTCCTTGCGCAGCTGTGCTCGACGTTGTCACTGAAGC
GGGAAGGGACTGGCTGCTATTGGGCGAAGTGCCGGGGCAGGATCTCCTGTCATCTCACCTTGCTCCTGCC
GAGAAAGTATCCATCATGGCTGATGCAATGCGGCGGCTGCATACGCTTGATCCGGCTACCTGCCCATTCG
ACCACCAAGCGAAACATCGCATCGAGCGAGCACGTACTCGGATGGAAGCCGGTCTTGTCGATCAGGATGA
TCTGGACGAAGAGCATCAGGGGCTCGCGCCAGCCGAACTGTTCGCCAGGCTCAAGGCGCGCATGCCCGAC
GGCGAGGATCTCGTCGTGACCCATGGCGATGCCTGCTTGCCGAATATCATGGTGGAAAATGGCCGCTTTT
CTGGATTCATCGACTGTGGCCGGCTGGGTGTGGCGGACCGCTATCAGGACATAGCGTTGGCTACCCGTGA
TATTGCTGAAGAGCTTGGCGGCGAATGGGCTGACCGCTTCCTCGTGCTTTACGGTATCGCCGCTCCCGAT
TCGCAGCGCATCGCCTTCTATCGCCTTCTTGACGAGTTCTTCTGAGCGGGACTCTGGGGTTCGAAATGAC
CGACCAAGCGACGCCCAACCTGCCATCACGATGGCCGCAATAAAATATCTTTATTTTCATTACATCTGTG
TGTTGGTTTTTTGTGTGAATCGATAGCGATAAGGATCCGCGTATGGTGCACTCTCAGTACAATCTGCTCT
GATGCCGCATAGTTAAGCCAGCCCCGACACCCGCCAACACCCGCTGACGCGCCCTGACGGGCTTGTCTGC
TCCCGGCATCCGCTTACAGACAAGCTGTGACCGTCTCCGGGAGCTGCATGTGTCAGAGGTTTTCACCGTC
ATCACCGAAACGCGCGAGACGAAAGGGCCTCGTGATACGCCTATTTTTATAGGTTAATGTCATGATAATA
ATGGTTTCTTAGACGTCAGGTGGCACTTTTCGGGGAAATGTGCGCGGAACCCCTATTTGTTTATTTTTCT
AAATACATTCAAATATGTATCCGCTCATGAGACAATAACCCTGATAAATGCTTCAATAATATTGAAAAAG
GAAGAGTATGAGTATTCAACATTTCCGTGTCGCCCTTATTCCCTTTTTTGCGGCATTTTGCCTTCCTGTT
TTTGCTCACCCAGAAACGCTGGTGAAAGTAAAAGATGCTGAAGATCAGTTGGGTGCACGAGTGGGTTACA
TCGAACTGGATCTCAACAGCGGTAAGATCCTTGAGAGTTTTCGCCCCGAAGAACGTTTTCCAATGATGAG
CACTTTTAAAGTTCTGCTATGTGGCGCGGTATTATCCCGTATTGACGCCGGGCAAGAGCAACTCGGTCGC
CGCATACACTATTCTCAGAATGACTTGGTTGAGTACTCACCAGTCACAGAAAAGCATCTTACGGATGGCA
TGACAGTAAGAGAATTATGCAGTGCTGCCATAACCATGAGTGATAACACTGCGGCCAACTTACTTCTGAC
AACGATCGGAGGACCGAAGGAGCTAACCGCTTTTTTGCACAACATGGGGGATCATGTAACTCGCCTTGAT
CGTTGGGAACCGGAGCTGAATGAAGCCATACCAAACGACGAGCGTGACACCACGATGCCTGTAGCAATGG
CAACAACGTTGCGCAAACTATTAACTGGCGAACTACTTACTCTAGCTTCCCGGCAACAATTAATAGACTG
GATGGAGGCGGATAAAGTTGCAGGACCACTTCTGCGCTCGGCCCTTCCGGCTGGCTGGTTTATTGCTGAT
AAATCTGGAGCCGGTGAGCGTGGGTCTCGCGGTATCATTGCAGCACTGGGGCCAGATGGTAAGCCCTCCC
GTATCGTAGTTATCTACACGACGGGGAGTCAGGCAACTATGGATGAACGAAATAGACAGATCGCTGAGAT
AGGTGCCTCACTGATTAAGCATTGGTAACTGTCAGACCAAGTTTACTCATATATACTTTAGATTGATTTA
AAACTTCATTTTTAATTTAAAAGGATCTAGGTGAAGATCCTTTTTGATAATCTCATGACCAAAATCCCTT
AACGTGAGTTTTCGTTCCACTGAGCGTCAGACCCCGTAGAAAAGATCAAAGGATCTTCTTGAGATCCTTT
TTTTCTGCGCGTAATCTGCTGCTTGCAAACAAAAAAACCACCGCTACCAGCGGTGGTTTGTTTGCCGGAT
CAAGAGCTACCAACTCTTTTTCCGAAGGTAACTGGCTTCAGCAGAGCGCAGATACCAAATACTGTTCTTC
TAGTGTAGCCGTAGTTAGGCCACCACTTCAAGAACTCTGTAGCACCGCCTACATACCTCGCTCTGCTAAT
CCTGTTACCAGTGGCTGCTGCCAGTGGCGATAAGTCGTGTCTTACCGGGTTGGACTCAAGACGATAGTTA
CCGGATAAGGCGCAGCGGTCGGGCTGAACGGGGGGTTCGTGCACACAGCCCAGCTTGGAGCGAACGACCT
ACACCGAACTGAGATACCTACAGCGTGAGCTATGAGAAAGCGCCACGCTTCCCGAAGGGAGAAAGGCGGA
CAGGTATCCGGTAAGCGGCAGGGTCGGAACAGGAGAGCGCACGAGGGAGCTTCCAGGGGGAAACGCCTGG
TATCTTTATAGTCCTGTCGGGTTTCGCCACCTCTGACTTGAGCGTCGATTTTTGTGATGCTCGTCAGGGG
GGCGGAGCCTATGGAAAAACGCCAGCAACGCGGCCTTTTTACGGTTCCTGGCCTTTTGCTGGCCTTTTGC
TCACATGGCTCGACAGATCT
Features (pLannotate 1.2.2; 21 found; start..end, strand, type, name):
    140..517     +  enhancer       CMV enhancer: human cytomegalovirus immediate early enhancer
    518..729     +  promoter       CMV promoter: human cytomegalovirus (CMV) immediate early promoter
    890..1022    +  intron         chimeric intron: chimera between introns from human β-globin and immunoglobulin heavy chain genes
   1067..1085    +  promoter       T7 promoter: promoter for bacteriophage T7 RNA polymerase
   1104..1169    +  CDS            N (fragment): REGN_LAMBD - Experimental evidence at protein level: Swiss-Prot protein existence level 1. Plays a role as a transcriptional antitermination factor that allows the virus to initiate its lytic phase. Activates expression of the delayed viral early genes by modifying host RNA polymerase (RNAP) into a form that is resistant to termination signals. This antitermination function requires the host NusA protein which serves to stabilize the interaction between antitermination protein N and host RNA polymerase. From Escherichia phage lambda (Bacteriophage lambda).
   1194..1220    +  CDS            3xHA (fragment): three tandem HA epitope tags
   1233..4505    +  CDS            SMG7: SMG7_HUMAN - Also known as C1orf16, EST1C, KIAA0250. Experimental evidence at protein level: Swiss-Prot protein existence level 1. Plays a role in nonsense-mediated mRNA decay. Recruits UPF1 to cytoplasmic mRNA decay bodies. Together with SMG5 is thought to provide a link to the mRNA degradation machinery involving exonucleolytic pathways, and to serve as an adapter for UPF1 to protein phosphatase 2A (PP2A), thereby triggering UPF1 dephosphorylation. From Homo sapiens (Human).
   4520..4537    -  promoter       T3 promoter (fragment): promoter for bacteriophage T3 RNA polymerase
   4555..4676    -  polyA_signal   SV40 poly(A) signal: SV40 polyadenylation signal
   4699..4767    -  CDS            large T antigen (fragment): large T antigen from SV40 (simian virus 40)
   4791..4858    +  CDS            lacZα (fragment): LacZα fragment of β-galactosidase; lacZ fragment
   4862..5290    +  rep_origin     f1 ori (sequence partly withheld): f1 bacteriophage origin of replication; arrow indicates direction of (+) strand synthesis
   5318..5369    -  misc_feature   bom (fragment): basis of mobility region from pBR322
   5434..5791    +  promoter       SV40 promoter: SV40 enhancer and early promoter
   5842..6633    +  CDS            neo: KKA2_KLEPN - Also known as kan, nptII. Experimental evidence at protein level: Swiss-Prot protein existence level 1. Resistance to kanamycin, neomycin, paromomycin, ribostamycin, butirosin and gentamicin B. From Klebsiella pneumoniae.
   6700..6748    +  polyA_signal   poly(A) signal: synthetic polyadenylation signal
   6768..6822    -  misc_feature   bom (fragment): basis of mobility region from pBR322
   6924..6959    -  CDS            rop (fragment): Rop protein, which maintains plasmids at low copy number; rop
   7054..7158    +  promoter       AmpR promoter: bla
   7159..8019    +  CDS            AmpR: β-lactamase; bla; confers resistance to ampicillin, carbenicillin, and related antibiotics
   8190..8778    +  rep_origin     ori: high-copy-number ColE1/pMB1/pBR322/pUC origin of replication
