[The description below was written by a language model from this plasmid's Addgene catalogue record and pLannotate feature annotations shown in this document.]
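Description:
pCIneo-lambdaN-HA-HsSmg7-siRNAres-shRNAres_S is an 8,851 nt mammalian expression plasmid built on the pCI-neo backbone. It is propagated in E. coli as a high-copy plasmid through a ColE1/pUC-type origin and selected with ampicillin via the β-lactamase gene. An f1 origin is also present. For selection in mammalian cells, the backbone carries a neomycin phosphotransferase cassette driven by the SV40 enhancer/early promoter and terminated by a synthetic poly(A) signal, which would allow G418 selection of stable transfectants.

The expression cassette uses the human CMV immediate-early enhancer and promoter followed by the chimeric β-globin/immunoglobulin intron, which generally improves expression, and ends in an SV40 polyadenylation signal. T7 and T3 promoter sequences flank the insert. The open reading frame encodes a short fragment of the bacteriophage lambda N protein, then an HA epitope (annotated as a fragment of a 3xHA tag, consistent in length with a single copy), fused to the N-terminus of full-length human SMG7, a nonsense-mediated mRNA decay factor that acts together with SMG5 to link UPF1 to the mRNA degradation machinery. The lambda N peptide is the standard tethering module that binds boxB RNA hairpins, so the fusion can be artificially recruited to a boxB-containing reporter mRNA, while HA permits detection.

As the name indicates, the SMG7 coding sequence is designed to resist siRNA and shRNA targeting, making it suited to complementation experiments in cells depleted of endogenous SMG7. The record does not say which changes confer this resistance. Relative to the isoform 2 reference, it lists three silent mutations (G216A, T1185C, A1521G) and two amino acid substitutions (Q651R, V854I). The depositor sequence may be theoretical rather than fully verified.
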