Addgene plasmid #147463: pCIneo-lambdaN-HA-HsSmg7-siRNAres-shRNAres_S
Purpose: Mammalian Expression of HsSmg7-siRNAres-shRNAres
Depositing lab: Elisa Izaurralde. Depositing organization: Max Planck Institute for Developmental Biology. Publication: An unusual arrangement of two 14-3-3-like domains in the SMG5-SMG7 heterodimer is required for efficient nonsense-mediated mRNA decay. Jonas S, Weichenrieder O, Izaurralde E. Genes Dev. 2013 Jan 15;27(2):211-25. doi: 10.1101/gad.206672.112. PubMed 23348841.
Backbone
  Vector backbone: pCI-neo
  Vector type: Mammalian Expression
Growth in bacteria
  Bacterial resistance: Ampicillin, 100 μg/mL
  Growth temperature: 37°C
  Growth strain: DH5alpha
  Copy number: High Copy
Gene/Insert
  Gene/Insert name: HsSmg7-siRNAres-shRNAres
  Species: H. sapiens (human)
  Mutation: three silent mutation G216A, T1185C and A1521G and two non silent mutations Q651R, V854I compared to the sequence given by NCBI: NM_201568.1 isoform2
  Entrez Gene: SMG7 (a.k.a. C1orf16, EST1C, SGA56M)
  Cloning method: Unknown
Terms and licenses: Academic/Nonprofit Terms; Industry Terms: Not Available to Industry
Depositor comments: Plasmids from this collection were made available to the research community and donated after the lab closed. Please note that the sequence provided by the depositing laboratory may be theoretical/predicted or based on Sanger sequencing results. There may be discrepancies between sequencing results obtained by Addgene and the depositor sequence. If an Addgene verified sequence is not available, please contact before placing your order to request that our lab fully sequence the plasmid.
How to cite: pCIneo-lambdaN-HA-HsSmg7-siRNAres-shRNAres_S was a gift from Elisa Izaurralde (Addgene plasmid # 147463 ; http://n2t.net/addgene:147463 ; RRID:Addgene_147463)
